Addgene plasmid #202877: Salsa-BC36-P1C12
Purpose: Expression of barcoded reporter plasmid for PRESTO-Salsa; EGFP/BC36
Depositing lab: Noah Palm. Depositing organization: Yale University. Publication: Highly multiplexed bioactivity screening reveals human and microbiota metabolome-GPCRome interactions. Chen H, Rosen CE, Gonzalez-Hernandez JA, Song D, Potempa J, Ring AM, Palm NW. Cell. 2023 Jul 6;186(14):3095-3110.e19. doi: 10.1016/j.cell.2023.05.024. Epub 2023 Jun 14. PubMed 37321219.
Backbone
  Vector backbone: pCER206
  Vector type: Mammalian Expression
Growth in bacteria
  Bacterial resistance: Ampicillin, 100 μg/mL
  Growth temperature: 37°C
  Growth strain: DH5alpha
  Copy number: High Copy
Gene/Insert
  Gene/Insert name: EGFP/BC36
  Species: Synthetic
  Insert size (bp): 730
  Promoter: Tet Response Element (TRE)
  Cloning method: Restriction Enzyme; 5′ cloning site BsrGI (not destroyed); 3′ cloning site HindIII (not destroyed)
  Sequencing primers: 5′ Custom primer (GAAGCGCGATCACATGG)
Terms and licenses: Academic/Nonprofit Terms; Industry Terms: Not Available to Industry
How to cite: Salsa-BC36-P1C12 was a gift from Noah Palm (Addgene plasmid # 202877 ; http://n2t.net/addgene:202877 ; RRID:Addgene_202877)
