[The description below was written by a language model from this plasmid's Addgene catalogue record and pLannotate feature annotations shown in this document.]
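Description:
Salsa-BC36-P1C12 is a 5.1 kb mammalian expression plasmid built on the pCER206 backbone, one member of a set of barcoded reporter plasmids made for the PRESTO-Salsa multiplexed GPCR activity screening system. It is propagated in E. coli as a high-copy plasmid through a ColE1/pUC-type origin and is selected with ampicillin via the β-lactamase gene and its native promoter. No mammalian selection marker is annotated. The short matches to lacI, an aminoglycoside phosphotransferase and SV40 large T antigen appear to be backbone remnants rather than functional genes.

The payload is a synthetic insert of about 730 bp, listed as EGFP/BC36 and cloned between BsrGI and HindIII sites. It places mammalian codon-optimized EGFP, together with the barcode designated BC36, under a tetracycline response element promoter. The barcode itself is not annotated in the feature table, though the cloning sites suggest it lies near the 3′ end of EGFP, ahead of the SV40 polyadenylation signal. The table shows a bidirectional-looking arrangement around the tetO repeats. A TRE3G-type minimal promoter fragment faces the EGFP cassette, while a minimal CMV promoter faces the opposite way toward an MCS fragment, a rabbit β-globin intron, a short β-globin coding match and a β-globin poly(A) signal, with no coding insert annotated on that side.

TRE promoters are activated by a tetracycline-controlled transactivator, so transcription of the EGFP/barcode message should report transactivator activity in the transfected cell. The unique barcode presumably allows the transcript from this reporter to be distinguished from others in a pooled readout, although the record does not state which receptor, if any, BC36 is paired with.
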