Features (pLannotate 1.2.2; 17 found; start..end, strand, type, name):
      2..55      +  CDS            lacI (fragment): lac repressor; lacI; The lac repressor binds to the lac operator to inhibit transcription in E. coli. This inhibition can be relieved by adding lactose or isopropyl-β-D-thiogalactopyranoside (IPTG).
    388..443     -  polyA_signal   β-globin poly(A) signal: rabbit β-globin polyadenylation signal (Gil and Proudfoot, 1987)
    518..640     -  CDS            HBB: HBB_COLGU - Experimental evidence at transcript level: Swiss-Prot protein existence level 2. Involved in oxygen transport from the lung to the various peripheral tissues. From Colobus guereza (Mantled guereza) (Eastern black-and-white colobus monkey).
    644..1216    -  intron         β-globin intron: intron from rabbit β-globin gene
   1312..1343    -  misc_feature   MCS (fragment): pUC18/19 multiple cloning site
   1437..1475    -  promoter       minimal CMV promoter: human cytomegalovirus (CMV) immediate early promoter
   1493..1708    -  protein_bind   tetracycline response element (fragment): contains seven copies of the tetracycline operator tetO tetracycline repressor TetR
   1708..1753    +  promoter       TRE3GV promoter (fragment): 3rd-generation Tet-responsive promoter that can be activated by binding of Tet-On® 3G, optimized for retroviral and lentiviral vectors
   1829..1856    +  misc_feature   MCS (fragment): pBluescript multiple cloning site
   1861..2580    +  CDS            EGFP: the original enhanced GFP (Yang et al., 1996) mammalian codon-optimized
   2591..2613    +  misc_feature   MCS (fragment): pBluescript multiple cloning site
   2627..2761    -  polyA_signal   SV40 poly(A) signal: SV40 polyadenylation signal
   2784..2867    -  CDS            large T antigen (fragment): large T antigen from SV40 (simian virus 40)
   2861..3091    -  CDS            str (fragment): STR_KLEPN - Protein inferred from homology: Swiss-Prot protein existence level 3. The aminoglycoside phosphotransferases achieve inactivation of their antibiotic substrates by phosphorylation. From Klebsiella pneumoniae.
   3210..3314    +  promoter       AmpR promoter: bla
   3315..4175    +  CDS            AmpR: β-lactamase; bla; confers resistance to ampicillin, carbenicillin, and related antibiotics
   4346..4934    +  rep_origin     ori: high-copy-number ColE1/pMB1/pBR322/pUC origin of replication
>Addgene plasmid #202877 | Salsa-BC36-P1C12 | addgene full sequence | sequence record 413419 | Addgene NGS Result
AGCGCCCAATACGCAAACCGCCTCTCCCCGCGCGTTGGCCGATTCATTAATGCAGTCGAGGGATCTCCAT
AAGAGAAGAGGGACAGCTATGACTGGGAGTAGTCAGGAGAGGAGGAAAAATCTGGCTAGTAAAACATGTA
AGGAAAATTTTAGGGATGTTAAAGAAAAAAATAACACAAAACAAAATATAAAAAAAATCTAACCTCAAGT
CAAGGCTTTTCTATGGAATAAGGAATGGACAGCAGGGGGCTGTTTCATATACTGATGACCTCTTTATAGC
CAACCTTTGTTCATGGCAGCCAGCATATGGGCATATGTTGCCAAACTCTAAACCAAATACTCATTCTGAT
GTTTTAAATGATTTGCCCTCCCATATGTCCTTCCGAGTGAGAGACACAAAAAATTCCAACACACTATTGC
AATGAAAATAAATTTCCTTTATTAGCCAGAAGTCAGATGCTCAAGGGGCTTCATGATGTCCCCATAATTT
TTGGCAGAGGGAAAAAGATCGATCTCAGTGGTATTTGTGAGCCAGGGCATTGGCCACACCAGCCACCACC
TTCTGATAGGCAGCCTGCACCTGAGGAGTGAATTCTTTGCCAAAATGATGAGACAGCACAACAACCAGCA
CGTTGCCCAGGAGCTGTAGGAAAGAGAAGAAGGCATGAACATGGTTAGCAGAGGGGCCCGGTTTGGACTC
AGAGTATTTTATCCTCATCTCAAACAGTGTATATCATTGTAACCATAAAGAGAAAGGCAGGATGATGACC
AGGGTGTAGTTGTTTCTACCAATAAGAATATTTCCACGCCAGCCAGAATTTATATGCAGAAATATTCTAC
CTTATCATTTAATTATAACAATTGTTCTCTAAAACTGTGCTGAAGTACAATATAATATACCCTGATTGCC
TTGAAAAAAAAGTGATTAGAGAAAGTACTTACAATCTGACAAATAAACAAAAGTGAATTTAAAAATTCGT
TACAAATGCAAGCTAAAGTTTAACGAAAAAGTTACAGAAAATGAAAAGAAAATAAGAGGAGACAATGGTT
GTCAACAGAGTAGAAAGTGAAAGAAACAAAATTATCATGAGGGTCCATGGTGATACAAGGGACATCTTCC
CATTCTAAACAACACCCTGAAAACTTTGCCCCCTCCATATAACATGAATTTTACAATAGCGAAAAAGAAA
GAACAATCAAGGGTCCCCAAACTCACCCTGAAGTTCTCAGCTCTAGAGATATCGTCGAGGCCGCGCTAGC
GTTTAAACTGTCGACCTTAATTAAGAGATCTGCTCGAGGCGCGTCAGCTGACTAGAGGATCCCCGGGTAC
CGAGCTCGAATTCGGGGCCGCGGAGGCTGGATCGGTCCCGGTGTCTTCTATGGAGGTCAAAACAGCGTGG
ATGGCGTCTCCAGGCGATCTGACGGTTCACTAAACGAGCTCTGCTTATATAGGCCTCCCACCGTACACGC
CTACCTCGACCCGGGTACCGAGCTCGACTTTCACTTTTCTCTATCACTGATAGGGAGTGGTAAACTCGAC
TTTCACTTTTCTCTATCACTGATAGGGAGTGGTAAACTCGACTTTCACTTTTCTCTATCACTGATAGGGA
GTGGTAAACTCGACTTTCACTTTTCTCTATCACTGATAGGGAGTGGTAAACTCGACTTTCACTTTTCTCT
ATCACTGATAGGGAGTGGTAAACTCGACCTATATAAGCAGAGCTCGTTTAGTGAACCGTCAGATCGCCTG
GAGACGCCATCCACGCTGTTTTGACCTCCATAGAAGACACCGGGACCGATCCAGCCTCCGCGGCCCCGAA
TTCCTGCAGCGGCCGCTCTAGAACTAGTGGATCCCCGCGGATGGTGAGCAAGGGCGAGGAGCTGTTCACC
GGGGTGGTGCCCATCCTGGTCGAGCTGGACGGCGACGTAAACGGCCACAAGTTCAGCGTGTCCGGCGAGG
GCGAGGGCGATGCCACCTACGGCAAGCTGACCCTGAAGTTCATCTGCACCACCGGCAAGCTGCCCGTGCC
CTGGCCCACCCTCGTGACCACCCTGACCTACGGCGTGCAGTGCTTCAGCCGCTACCCCGACCACATGAAG
CAGCACGACTTCTTCAAGTCCGCCATGCCCGAAGGCTACGTCCAGGAGCGCACCATCTTCTTCAAGGACG
ACGGCAACTACAAGACCCGCGCCGAGGTGAAGTTCGAGGGCGACACCCTGGTGAACCGCATCGAGCTGAA
GGGCATCGACTTCAAGGAGGACGGCAACATCCTGGGGCACAAGCTGGAGTACAACTACAACAGCCACAAC
GTCTATATCATGGCCGACAAGCAGAAGAACGGCATCAAGGTGAACTTCAAGATCCGCCACAACATCGAGG
ACGGCAGCGTGCAGCTCGCCGACCACTACCAGCAGAACACCCCCATCGGCGACGGCCCCGTGCTGCTGCC
CGACAACCACTACCTGAGCACCCAGTCCGCCCTGAGCAAAGACCCCAACGAGAAGCGCGATCACATGGTC
CTGCTGGAGTTCGTGACCGCCGCCGGGATCACTCTCGGCATGGACGAGCTGTACAAGTAATTGCTTTGCC
GAATTCGATATCAAGCTTGTCGACCTAGTTCTAGAGGATCCAGACATGATAAGATACATTGATGAGTTTG
GACAAACCACAACTAGAATGCAGTGAAAAAAATGCTTTATTTGTGAAATTTGTGATGCTATTGCTTTATT
TGTAACCATTATAAGCTGCAATAAACAAGTTAACAACAACAATTGCATTCATTTTATGTTTCAGGTTCAG
GGGGAGGTGTGGGAGGTTTTTTAAAGCAAGTAAAACCTCTACAAATGTGGTATGGCTGATTATGATCCTG
CAAGCCTCGTCGTCCTGGCCGGACCACGCTATCTGTGCAAGGTCCCCGGCCCCGGACGCGCGCTCCATGA
GCAGAGCGCCCGCCGCCGAGGCGAAGACTCGGGCGGCGCCCTGCCCGTCCCACCAGGTCAACAGGCGGTA
ACCGGCCTCTTCATCGGGAATGCGCGCGACCTTCAGCATCGCCGGCATGTCCCCCTGGCGGACGGGAAGT
ATCCAGCTCGACCAAGCTGGCCGCGTCGAGTGAAGACGAAAGGGCCTCGTGATACGCCTATTTTTATAGG
TTAATGTCATGATAATAATGGTTTCTTAGACGTCAGGTGGCACTTTTCGGGGAAATGTGCGCGGAACCCC
TATTTGTTTATTTTTCTAAATACATTCAAATATGTATCCGCTCATGAGACAATAACCCTGATAAATGCTT
CAATAATATTGAAAAAGGAAGAGTATGAGTATTCAACATTTCCGTGTCGCCCTTATTCCCTTTTTTGCGG
CATTTTGCCTTCCTGTTTTTGCTCACCCAGAAACGCTGGTGAAAGTAAAAGATGCTGAAGATCAGTTGGG
TGCACGAGTGGGTTACATCGAACTGGATCTCAACAGCGGTAAGATCCTTGAGAGTTTTCGCCCCGAAGAA
CGTTTTCCAATGATGAGCACTTTTAAAGTTCTGCTATGTGGCGCGGTATTATCCCGTGTTGACGCCGGGC
AAGAGCAACTCGGTCGCCGCATACACTATTCTCAGAATGACTTGGTTGAGTACTCACCAGTCACAGAAAA
GCATCTTACGGATGGCATGACAGTAAGAGAATTATGCAGTGCTGCCATAACCATGAGTGATAACACTGCG
GCCAACTTACTTCTGACAACGATCGGAGGACCGAAGGAGCTAACCGCTTTTTTGCACAACATGGGGGATC
ATGTAACTCGCCTTGATCGTTGGGAACCGGAGCTGAATGAAGCCATACCAAACGACGAGCGTGACACCAC
GATGCCTGTAGCAATGGCAACAACGTTGCGCAAACTATTAACTGGCGAACTACTTACTCTAGCTTCCCGG
CAACAATTAATAGACTGGATGGAGGCGGATAAAGTTGCAGGACCACTTCTGCGCTCGGCCCTTCCGGCTG
GCTGGTTTATTGCTGATAAATCTGGAGCCGGTGAGCGTGGGTCTCGCGGTATCATTGCAGCACTGGGGCC
AGATGGTAAGCCCTCCCGTATCGTAGTTATCTACACGACGGGGAGTCAGGCAACTATGGATGAACGAAAT
AGACAGATCGCTGAGATAGGTGCCTCACTGATTAAGCATTGGTAACTGTCAGACCAAGTTTACTCATATA
TACTTTAGATTGATTTAAAACTTCATTTTTAATTTAAAAGGATCTAGGTGAAGATCCTTTTTGATAATCT
CATGACCAAAATCCCTTAACGTGAGTTTTCGTTCCACTGAGCGTCAGACCCCGTAGAAAAGATCAAAGGA
TCTTCTTGAGATCCTTTTTTTCTGCGCGTAATCTGCTGCTTGCAAACAAAAAAACCACCGCTACCAGCGG
TGGTTTGTTTGCCGGATCAAGAGCTACCAACTCTTTTTCCGAAGGTAACTGGCTTCAGCAGAGCGCAGAT
ACCAAATACTGTTCTTCTAGTGTAGCCGTAGTTAGGCCACCACTTCAAGAACTCTGTAGCACCGCCTACA
TACCTCGCTCTGCTAATCCTGTTACCAGTGGCTGCTGCCAGTGGCGATAAGTCGTGTCTTACCGGGTTGG
ACTCAAGACGATAGTTACCGGATAAGGCGCAGCGGTCGGGCTGAACGGGGGGTTCGTGCACACAGCCCAG
CTTGGAGCGAACGACCTACACCGAACTGAGATACCTACAGCGTGAGCTATGAGAAAGCGCCACGCTTCCC
GAAGGGAGAAAGGCGGACAGGTATCCGGTAAGCGGCAGGGTCGGAACAGGAGAGCGCACGAGGGAGCTTC
CAGGGGGAAACGCCTGGTATCTTTATAGTCCTGTCGGGTTTCGCCACCTCTGACTTGAGCGTCGATTTTT
GTGATGCTCGTCAGGGGGGCGGAGCCTATGGAAAAACGCCAGCAACGCGGCCTTTTTACGGTTCCTGGCC
TTTTGCTGGCCTTTTGCTCACATGTTCTTTCCTGCGTTATCCCCTGATTCTGTGGATAACCGTATTACCG
CCTTTGAGTGAGCTGATACCGCTCGCCGCAGCCGAACGACCGAGCGCAGCGAGTCAGTGAGCGAGGAAGC
GGAAG
