>Addgene plasmid #202877 | Salsa-BC36-P1C12 | depositor partial sequence | sequence record 393750 | BC36
TTGCTTTGCC
